Addgene plasmid #140623: pQCascade-array1
Purpose: Expresses V. cholerae TniQ, Cas8, Cas7, and Cas6 and crRNA-array1. The crRNA-array1 targets 8 different loci in Escherchia coli.
Depositing lab: Sheng Yang. Depositing organization: CAS Center for Excellence in Molecular Plant Sciences ("CEMPS"). Publication: Multicopy chromosomal integration using CRISPR-associated transposases. Zhang Y, Sun X, Wang Q, Xu J, Dong F, Yang S, Yang J, Zhang Z, Qian Y, Chen J, Zhang J, Liu Y, Tao R, Jiang Y, Yang J, Yang S. ACS Synth Biol. 2020 Jun 17. doi: 10.1021/acssynbio.0c00073. PubMed 32551502.
Backbone
  Vector backbone: pCDFDuet-1
  Vector type: Bacterial Expression, CRISPR ; Transposon
Growth in bacteria
  Bacterial resistance: Spectinomycin, 50 μg/mL
  Growth temperature: 37°C
  Growth strain: DH5alpha
  Copy number: High Copy
Gene/Insert
  Gene/Insert name: VchTniQ, VchCas8, VchCas7, VchCas6, crRNA-array1
  gRNA/shRNA sequence: crRNA-array1
  Species: Vibrio cholera
  Cloning method: Restriction Enzyme; 5′ cloning site Unknown (unknown if destroyed); 3′ cloning site Unknown (unknown if destroyed)
Terms and licenses: Academic/Nonprofit Terms; Industry Terms: Not Available to Industry
Depositor comments: An unexpected 65 bp insertion was detected in the origin of replication, compared to the sequence of the backbone plasmid pCDFDuet-1. But, the plasmid has been proven to work normally.
How to cite: pQCascade-array1 was a gift from Sheng Yang (Addgene plasmid # 140623 ; http://n2t.net/addgene:140623 ; RRID:Addgene_140623)
