[The description below was written by a language model from this plasmid's Addgene catalogue record and pLannotate feature annotations shown in this document.]
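Description:
pQCascade-array1 is a bacterial expression plasmid built on the pCDFDuet-1 backbone that supplies the RNA-guided targeting module of a Vibrio cholerae CRISPR-associated transposase system. It replicates in E. coli from the CloDF13 (CDF) origin, which is compatible with plasmids carrying other common origins and so allows co-maintenance with partner plasmids. Selection is through the aadA (SmR) gene, which confers spectinomycin and streptomycin resistance. The backbone also carries lacI under its own promoter.

The payload consists of VchTniQ, VchCas8, VchCas7 and VchCas6 together with a CRISPR array, crRNA-array1, whose spacers target eight different loci in the E. coli chromosome. The feature tables show the Duet arrangement of two T7 promoters, each followed by a lac operator, so transcription depends on T7 RNA polymerase and is repressed by LacI until relieved by IPTG. The first promoter is followed by a T7 gene 10 ribosome binding site and a short region. The second precedes a long unannotated stretch of nearly 5 kb that ends at a T7 terminator. The automated annotation does not label the Cas/TniQ genes or the array, so their assignment to these two cassettes is not stated in the record. The small TcR, SET1 and cspA hits are only short fragment matches.

Cas6 processes the array into individual crRNAs, and Cas8 and Cas7 assemble with TniQ into a Cascade complex that directs transposition to the matching sites. According to the associated publication, this is used for multicopy chromosomal integration. The transposase genes and donor element are not listed among this plasmid's inserts. The depositor notes an unexpected 65 bp insertion in the origin relative to pCDFDuet-1, without loss of function. This insertion splits the origin in the 8,930 nt depositor sequence, whereas the 8,865 nt repository sequencing result shows an intact origin.
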