Features (pLannotate 1.2.2; 17 found; start..end, strand, type, name):
   4445..4462    +  CDS            SET1 (fragment): solubility-enhancement tag derived from T7 phage gene 10B
   4470..4517    +  terminator     T7 terminator: transcription terminator for bacteriophage T7 RNA polymerase
   4688..5479    -  CDS            SmR: aminoglycoside adenylyltransferase (Murphy, 1985); aadA; confers resistance to spectinomycin and streptomycin
   5480..5571    -  promoter       AmpR promoter: bla
   5619..6300    -  rep_origin     CloDF13 ori (fragment): Plasmids containing the CloDF13 (CDF) origin of replication can be propagated in E. coli cells that contain additional plasmids with compatible origins.
   6325..6422    -  rep_origin     CloDF13 ori (fragment): Plasmids containing the CloDF13 (CDF) origin of replication can be propagated in E. coli cells that contain additional plasmids with compatible origins.
   6519..6583    -  CDS            TcR (fragment): tetracycline efflux protein; tet; confers resistance to tetracycline
   6598..6619    -  protein_bind   CAP binding site: CAP binding activates transcription in the presence of cAMP. E. coli catabolite activator protein
   6632..7714    -  CDS            lacI: lac repressor; lacI; The lac repressor binds to the lac operator to inhibit transcription in E. coli. This inhibition can be relieved by adding lactose or isopropyl-β-D-thiogalactopyranoside (IPTG).
   7715..7792    -  promoter       lacI promoter: lacI
   7800..7835    -  CDS            TcR (fragment): tetracycline efflux protein; tet; confers resistance to tetracycline
   7838..7856    +  promoter       T7 promoter: promoter for bacteriophage T7 RNA polymerase
   7857..7881    +  protein_bind   lac operator: The lac repressor binds to the lac operator to inhibit transcription in E. coli. This inhibition can be relieved by adding lactose or isopropyl-β-D-thiogalactopyranoside (IPTG). lac repressor encoded by lacI
   7896..7918    +  RBS            RBS: efficient ribosome binding site from bacteriophage T7 gene 10 (Olins and Rangwala, 1989)
   8270..8288    -  3'UTR          cspA 3'UTR (fragment): cspA; 3'UTR of the E. coli cold shock protein cspA gene (Mitta et al., 1997)
   8545..8563    +  promoter       T7 promoter: promoter for bacteriophage T7 RNA polymerase
   8564..8588    +  protein_bind   lac operator: The lac repressor binds to the lac operator to inhibit transcription in E. coli. This inhibition can be relieved by adding lactose or isopropyl-β-D-thiogalactopyranoside (IPTG). lac repressor encoded by lacI
>Addgene plasmid #140623 | pQCascade-array1 | depositor full sequence | sequence record 272858 | pQCascade-array1 sequence 8930 bps
TACTCGCCGTCAACTAGCGCGGTTGTTAGAGGTGCAGAAGTCTTTCCTCGCAGTTTACTACGGACGCACT
CCATCCCCTGCTGTCCTTTGTGTCTGCGAGAAAATGGCTACGCCTCCTACCTTTGGCACTTTCAGGGGTA
CGAATACTGCCACAGCCATAACGTACCTTTAATTACCACTTGTAGCTGTGGTAAGGAGTTTGACTACCGA
GTATCTGGGTTAAAGGGCATTTGCTGCAAATGCAAGGAGCCTATCACCTTAACCAGCAGGGAGAACGGTC
ATGAGGCAGCGTGTACTGTTTCAAACTGGCTTGCTGGCCATGAATCTAAACCTCTGCCAAATCTTCCTAA
AAGCTACCGATGGGGTTTAGTTCATTGGTGGATGGGTATTAAAGATAGCGAGTTCGATCACTTTTCGTTC
GTTCAATTTTTCTCAAACTGGCCAAGGTCATTCCACTCGATAATCGAAGATGAAGTAGAGTTCAACCTTG
AGCATGCTGTTGTCAGCACGTCTGAATTACGACTAAAAGATCTTCTTGGTCGATTGTTTTTCGGTTCAAT
TCGGTTACCTGAGCGGAATCTTCAACACAATATCATCCTTGGTGAGCTTCTCTGCTATTTAGAAAATCGT
TTATGGCAAGACAAGGGATTAATCGCCAACCTCAAAATGAACGCGTTAGAGGCGACTGTAATGTTAAATT
GTAGCCTCGATCAGATTGCATCAATGGTTGAACAACGCATCTTGAAGCCAAATCGAAAAAGCAAGCCCAA
CAGCCCTCTTGATGTTACCGATTATCTATTTCATTTCGGCGATATTTTCTGTCTTTGGTTAGCTGAGTTC
CAAAGCGATGAGTTTAACCGTTCGTTTTATGTGTCGAGGTGGTAAATGCAAACTCTGAAAGAACTAATCG
CATCCAATCCTGACGACTTAACAACTGAACTTAAGAGAGCATTTCGTCCACTCACACCGCATATTGCAAT
TGATGGTAATGAACTTGACGCACTGACGATATTAGTCAATTTAACCGATAAGACTGATGATCAGAAAGAC
CTGCTCGATCGAGCCAAATGCAAGCAAAAACTTCGAGATGAAAAATGGTGGGCTAGCTGCATAAATTGCG
TTAATTACAGACAAAGCCATAACCCAAAATTCCCGGATATACGTTCTGAAGGCGTGATTCGAACCCAAGC
CCTGGGTGAATTACCGAGTTTCCTACTCTCGTCCTCAAAAATCCCACCATACCATTGGTCATATAGCCAT
GATTCAAAATACGTCAACAAAAGCGCATTCCTCACCAATGAGTTTTGTTGGGATGGTGAGATCTCATGTT
TGGGTGAGCTTCTTAAAGATGCAGATCACCCACTTTGGAATACTTTGAAAAAGTTAGGTTGTTCTCAAAA
AACTTGCAAAGCAATGGCAAAACAACTAGCTGATATTACTCTCACGACTATCAATGTCACACTCGCACCA
AATTACCTGACTCAAATATCTCTCCCCGATAGTGATACATCCTACATTTCACTCTCTCCTGTTGCATCGC
TATCGATGCAAAGCCACTTTCATCAGAGGCTCCAAGATGAAAATCGGCATAGCGCGATAACGCGGTTTAG
CCGAACTACCAACATGGGGGTCACTGCGATGACATGTGGCGGCGCATTTAGAATGTTAAAGTCTGGCGCT
AAGTTTTCCAGCCCCCCTCATCACCGATTAAACAGTAAACGAAGTTGGTTGACGTCAGAGCATGTTCAGT
CATTAAAACAGTACCAGCGCCTCAACAAAAGCCTCATACCTGAAAACTCTCGGATTGCACTCCGTAGAAA
ATACAAAATCGAGCTTCAAAATATGGTCAGATCTTGGTTTGCAATGCAAGACCATACCCTTGATTCGAAC
ATACTTATCCAACATTTGAATCATGACCTATCTTACTTAGGAGCCACAAAACGTTTTGCATACGATCCAG
CGATGACCAAGCTCTTTACTGAGCTTTTGAAACGAGAGTTATCAAATTCAATCAATAATGGTGAGCAACA
CACTAATGGATCGTTTTTAGTCCTACCGAATATCAGGGTTTGTGGCGCAACAGCTTTAAGCTCCCCGGTA
ACGGTGGGGATTCCATCACTTACAGCTTTCTTTGGCTTCGTTCACGCATTTGAACGGAATATAAATCGCA
CCACCTCATCGTTTCGTGTTGAATCCTTTGCGATATGCGTCCATCAACTACATGTCGAGAAGCGAGGTTT
GACAGCAGAGTTTGTGGAAAAAGGCGACGGGACTATATCCGCTCCCGCGACCCGGGATGACTGGCAGTGT
GATGTCGTATTTAGCCTTATTTTGAACACCAACTTTGCTCAACATATTGACCAAGATACGTTAGTTACAT
CACTACCAAAGCGATTGGCTCGGGGTTCAGCAAAAATTGCGATTGATGACTTTAAACATATCAACTCATT
CTCGACATTAGAAACAGCGATCGAATCTCTGCCAATAGAAGCTGGTAGGTGGTTATCACTTTACGCACAG
TCAAACAATAATCTAAGTGATCTATTAGCAGCCATGACAGAGGACCATCAGCTCATGGCAAGCTGCGTCG
GTTACCACTTGTTAGAAGAGCCCAAAGATAAACCAAACTCCCTCAGAGGTTACAAACACGCTATCGCCGA
GTGCATCATTGGACTCATTAACTCAATCACCTTTAGCTCAGAGACTGATCCCAACACAATCTTTTGGTCG
CTAAAGAACTATCAAAACTACCTAGTGGTACAGCCAAGGAGTATCAACGATGAAACTACCGACAAATCTA
GCCTATGAGCGCTCTATCGACCCATCAGATGTCTGTTTTTTTGTCGTCTGGCCCGATGATAGAAAAACAC
CTTTAACCTACAATTCTCGTACTCTGCTCGGGCAAATGGAAGCGGCATCATTAGCCTATGATGTCTCAGG
TCAACCAATAAAAAGTGCCACCGCTGAGGCGTTAGCTCAAGGGAACCCTCATCAAGTTGATTTCTGCCAC
GTTCCATACGGTGCGAGTCATATTGAATGCAGTTTCTCCGTCTCGTTTTCTTCTGAACTACGTCAACCAT
ATAAGTGTAACTCAAGCAAAGTTAAACAAACGCTAGTGCAATTAGTCGAGCTCTACGAAACGAAAATCGG
CTGGACTGAGCTAGCAACCCGATATTTGATGAACATTTGCAACGGTAAATGGCTGTGGAAAAATACCCGT
AAAGCCTATTGCTGGAACATTGTACTTACACCTTGGCCTTGGAACGGGGAAAAGGTTGGATTTGAAGATA
TTCGTACTAACTACACCTCACGGCAAGACTTTAAAAATAATAAAAATTGGTCTGCTATAGTTGAAATGAT
CAAAACCGCATTTTCTAGTACTGATGGGCTGGCGATATTTGAAGTCAGGGCCACCTTGCACTTGCCAACG
AATGCTATGGTGCGGCCAAGCCAAGTTTTCACAGAAAAAGAAAGTGGCAGTAAAAGTAAATCTAAAACTC
AAAACAGTCGAGTTTTTCAGAGTACAACTATTGATGGTGAACGATCGCCAATACTAGGGGCCTTTAAAAC
GGGAGCAGCTATTGCAACCATTGACGACTGGTATCCTGAAGCCACTGAGCCACTAAGGGTCGGACGGTTT
GGGGTTCATCGCGAAGATGTCACTTGCTACCGTCATCCGTCTACCGGAAAAGATTTTTTCTCGATATTAC
AACAAGCAGAGCACTATATTGAAGTGTTGAGCGCCAACAAAACTCCCGCTCAAGAAACTATCAACGACAT
GCACTTTTTAATGGCTAACCTGATTAAGGGTGGGATGTTCCAGCATAAAGGAGACTGACTGTGAAATGGT
ATTATAAGACAATCACCTTTCTGCCAGAGTTGTGCAACAACGAGTCACTGGCTGCAAAGTGTCTCCGCGT
TCTGCATGGATTTAACTATCAGTATGAGACACGAAATATCGGCGTTTCATTTCCGCTTTGGTGTGATGCA
ACGGTTGGAAAAAAGATTTCATTTGTCAGCAAGAACAAGATAGAACTCGACTTACTACTTAAACAACACT
ATTTCGTCCAAATGGAACAACTTCAATACTTTCATATATCCAACACTGTTCTCGTCCCAGAAGATTGTAC
ATACGTTTCCTTTAGACGCTGTCAATCTATAGATAAGCTCACAGCAGCAGGGCTGGCAAGGAAAATCAGA
CGCCTGGAGAAACGTGCTCTATCTAGAGGCGAGCAATTTGACCCATCATCTTTTGCTCAAAAAGAGCATA
CTGCAATAGCGCACTACCACTCACTTGGGGAGTCCAGCAAACAGACGAACCGCAACTTTCGACTCAATAT
CAGGATGCTCTCGGAGCAACCCCGTGAGGGGAACTCGATTTTTAGTAGCTATGGCTTATCAAATTCAGAA
AACTCGTTTCAGCCTGTACCCTTAATCTGACCTAGGCTGCTGCCACCGCTGAGCAATAACTAGCATAACC
CCTTGGGGCCTCTAAACGGGTCTTGAGGGGTTTTTTGCTGAAACCTCAGGCATTTGAGAAGCACACGGTC
ACACTGCTTCCGGTAGTCAATAAACCGGTAAACCAGCAATAGACATAAGCGGCTATTTAACGACCCTGCC
CTGAACCGACGACCGGGTCATCGTGGCCGGATCTTGCGGCCCCTCGGCTTGAACGAATTGTTAGACATTA
TTTGCCGACTACCTTGGTGATCTCGCCTTTCACGTAGTGGACAAATTCTTCCAACTGATCTGCGCGCGAG
GCCAAGCGATCTTCTTCTTGTCCAAGATAAGCCTGTCTAGCTTCAAGTATGACGGGCTGATACTGGGCCG
GCAGGCGCTCCATTGCCCAGTCGGCAGCGACATCCTTCGGCGCGATTTTGCCGGTTACTGCGCTGTACCA
AATGCGGGACAACGTAAGCACTACATTTCGCTCATCGCCAGCCCAGTCGGGCGGCGAGTTCCATAGCGTT
AAGGTTTCATTTAGCGCCTCAAATAGATCCTGTTCAGGAACCGGATCAAAGAGTTCCTCCGCCGCTGGAC
CTACCAAGGCAACGCTATGTTCTCTTGCTTTTGTCAGCAAGATAGCCAGATCAATGTCGATCGTGGCTGG
CTCGAAGATACCTGCAAGAATGTCATTGCGCTGCCATTCTCCAAATTGCAGTTCGCGCTTAGCTGGATAA
CGCCACGGAATGATGTCGTCGTGCACAACAATGGTGACTTCTACAGCGCGGAGAATCTCGCTCTCTCCAG
GGGAAGCCGAAGTTTCCAAAAGGTCGTTGATCAAAGCTCGCCGCGTTGTTTCATCAAGCCTTACGGTCAC
CGTAACCAGCAAATCAATATCACTGTGTGGCTTCAGGCCGCCATCCACTGCGGAGCCGTACAAATGTACG
GCCAGCAACGTCGGTTCGAGATGGCGCTCGATGACGCCAACTACCTCTGATAGTTGAGTCGATACTTCGG
CGATCACCGCTTCCCTCATACTCTTCCTTTTTCAATATTATTGAAGCATTTATCAGGGTTATTGTCTCAT
GAGCGGATACATATTTGAATGTATTTAGAAAAATAAACAAATAGCTAGCTCACTCGGTCGCTACGCTCCG
GGCGTGAGACTGCGGCGGGCGCTGCGGACACATACAAAGTTACCCACAGATTCCGTGGATAAGCAGGGGA
CTAACATGTGAGGCAAAACAGCAGGGCCGCGCCGGTGGCGTTTTTCCATAGGCTCCGCCCTCCTGCCAGA
GTTCACATAAACAGACGCTTTTCCGGTGCATCTGTGGGAGCCGTGAGGCTCAACCATGAATCTGACAGTA
CGGGCGAAACCCGACAGGACTTAAAGATCCCCACCGTTTCCGGCGGGTCGCTCCCTCTTGCGCTCTCCTG
TTCCGACCCTGCCGTTTACCGGATACCTGTTCCGCCTTTCTCCCTTACGGGAAGTGTGGCGCTTTCTCAT
AGCTCACACACTGGTATCTCGGCTCGGTGTAGGTCGTTCGCTCCAAGCTGGGCTGTAAGCAAGAACTCCC
CGTTCAGCCCGACTGCTGCGCCTTATCCGGTAACTGTTCACTTGAGTCCAACCCGGAAAAGCACGGTAAA
ACGCCACTGGCAGCAGCCATTGGTAACTGGGAGTTCGCAGAGGATTTGTTTAGCTAAACACGCGGTTGCT
CTTGAAGTGTGCGCCAAAGTCCGGCTACACTGGAAGGACAGATTTGGTTGCTGTGCTCTGCGAAAGCCAG
TTACCACGGTTAAGCAGTTCCCCAACTGACTTAACCTTCGATCAAACCACCTCCCCAGGTGGTTTTTTCG
AAGGTTAAGTCAGTTGGGGAACTGCTTAACCTTCGATCAAACCACCTCCCCAGGTGGTTTTTTCGTTTAC
AGGGCAAAAGATTACGCGCAGAAAAAAAGGATCTCAAGAAGATCCTTTGATCTTTTCTACTGAACCGCTC
TAGATTTCAGTGCAATTTATCTCTTCAAATGTAGCACCTGAAGTCAGCCCCATACGATATAAGTTGTAAT
TCTCATGTTAGTCATGCCCCGCGCCCACCGGAAGGAGCTGACTGGGTTGAAGGCTCTCAAGGGCATCGGT
CGAGATCCCGGTGCCTAATGAGTGAGCTAACTTACATTAATTGCGTTGCGCTCACTGCCCGCTTTCCAGT
CGGGAAACCTGTCGTGCCAGCTGCATTAATGAATCGGCCAACGCGCGGGGAGAGGCGGTTTGCGTATTGG
GCGCCAGGGTGGTTTTTCTTTTCACCAGTGAGACGGGCAACAGCTGATTGCCCTTCACCGCCTGGCCCTG
AGAGAGTTGCAGCAAGCGGTCCACGCTGGTTTGCCCCAGCAGGCGAAAATCCTGTTTGATGGTGGTTAAC
GGCGGGATATAACATGAGCTGTCTTCGGTATCGTCGTATCCCACTACCGAGATGTCCGCACCAACGCGCA
GCCCGGACTCGGTAATGGCGCGCATTGCGCCCAGCGCCATCTGATCGTTGGCAACCAGCATCGCAGTGGG
AACGATGCCCTCATTCAGCATTTGCATGGTTTGTTGAAAACCGGACATGGCACTCCAGTCGCCTTCCCGT
TCCGCTATCGGCTGAATTTGATTGCGAGTGAGATATTTATGCCAGCCAGCCAGACGCAGACGCGCCGAGA
CAGAACTTAATGGGCCCGCTAACAGCGCGATTTGCTGGTGACCCAATGCGACCAGATGCTCCACGCCCAG
TCGCGTACCGTCTTCATGGGAGAAAATAATACTGTTGATGGGTGTCTGGTCAGAGACATCAAGAAATAAC
GCCGGAACATTAGTGCAGGCAGCTTCCACAGCAATGGCATCCTGGTCATCCAGCGGATAGTTAATGATCA
GCCCACTGACGCGTTGCGCGAGAAGATTGTGCACCGCCGCTTTACAGGCTTCGACGCCGCTTCGTTCTAC
CATCGACACCACCACGCTGGCACCCAGTTGATCGGCGCGAGATTTAATCGCCGCGACAATTTGCGACGGC
GCGTGCAGGGCCAGACTGGAGGTGGCAACGCCAATCAGCAACGACTGTTTGCCCGCCAGTTGTTGTGCCA
CGCGGTTGGGAATGTAATTCAGCTCCGCCATCGCCGCTTCCACTTTTTCCCGCGTTTTCGCAGAAACGTG
GCTGGCCTGGTTCACCACGCGGGAAACGGTCTGATAAGAGACACCGGCATACTCTGCGACATCGTATAAC
GTTACTGGTTTCACATTCACCACCCTGAATTGACTCTCTTCCGGGCGCTATCATGCCATACCGCGAAAGG
TTTTGCGCCATTCGATGGTGTCCGGGATCTCGACGCTCTCCCTTATGCGACTCCTGCATTAGGAAATTAA
TACGACTCACTATAGGGGAATTGTGAGCGGATAACAATTCCCCTGTAGAAATAATTTTGTTTAACTTTAA
TAAGGAGATATACCATGGGTGAACTGCCGAGTAGGTAGCTGATAACGCCTGGCTTGGCGATGCTCGCCTG
ATCGACAAGTGAACTGCCGAGTAGGTAGCTGATAACGAGAATATTGTGGCAAAAGCGCATAAGGTGCTGT
GAACTGCCGAGTAGGTAGCTGATAACGTCAGAGTGGCGTATCCGATGAATCACCACAGGTGAACTGCCGA
GTAGGTAGCTGATAACGCAGAAGTGCACGGCGTGTGCGGCGGCGAGCAGTGAACTGCCGAGTAGGTAGCT
GATAACTCGATCCGTGGGTGTTTATGTTCTCAGCAGGAGTGAACTGCCGAGTAGGTAGCTGATAACTTAC
TTACGGCGTTGCGCATTCTCATTGCACCGTGAACTGCCGAGTAGGTAGCTGATAACGCATTACTAAGCTG
GCGCGTGAAGCTGTAGAAGTGAACTGCCGAGTAGGTAGCTGATAACGGGGCGTAAAAAGAAGGGGCGCTG
ATTAACGCGTGAACTGCCGAGTAGGTAGCTGATAACGGATCCGAATTCGAGCTCGGCGCGCCTGCAGGTC
GACAAGCTTGCGGCCGCATAATGCTTAAGTCGAACAGAAAGTAATCGTATTGTACACGGCCGCATAATCG
AAATTAATACGACTCACTATAGGGGAATTGTGAGCGGATAACAATTCCCCATCTTAGTATATTAGTTAAG
TATAAGAAGGAGATATACATATGTTTTTGCAAAGACCTAAACCTTACAGCGATGAAAGTTTAGAAAGTTT
CTTTATCCGAGTGGCTAACAAAAATGGCTACGGTGATGTCCATCGCTTCCTAGAAGCCACTAAACGATTC
CTTCAAGACATTGACCATAATGGCTATCAAACCTTTCCGACTGATATAACTCGGATAAACCCATACTCAG
CTAAAAACAGTTCCAGCGCACGAACTGCGTCATTCCTGAAACTTGCACAATTGACATTTAATGAACCGCC
AGAGCTACTTGGGTTGGCAATTAACAGAACAAACATGAAA
