Features (pLannotate 1.2.2; 16 found; start..end, strand, type, name):
    624..701     -  promoter       lacI promoter: lacI
    709..744     -  CDS            TcR (fragment): tetracycline efflux protein; tet; confers resistance to tetracycline
    747..765     +  promoter       T7 promoter: promoter for bacteriophage T7 RNA polymerase
    766..790     +  protein_bind   lac operator: The lac repressor binds to the lac operator to inhibit transcription in E. coli. This inhibition can be relieved by adding lactose or isopropyl-β-D-thiogalactopyranoside (IPTG). lac repressor encoded by lacI
    805..827     +  RBS            RBS: efficient ribosome binding site from bacteriophage T7 gene 10 (Olins and Rangwala, 1989)
   1179..1197    -  3'UTR          cspA 3'UTR (fragment): cspA; 3'UTR of the E. coli cold shock protein cspA gene (Mitta et al., 1997)
   1454..1472    +  promoter       T7 promoter: promoter for bacteriophage T7 RNA polymerase
   1473..1497    +  protein_bind   lac operator: The lac repressor binds to the lac operator to inhibit transcription in E. coli. This inhibition can be relieved by adding lactose or isopropyl-β-D-thiogalactopyranoside (IPTG). lac repressor encoded by lacI
   6284..6301    +  CDS            SET1 (fragment): solubility-enhancement tag derived from T7 phage gene 10B
   6309..6356    +  terminator     T7 terminator: transcription terminator for bacteriophage T7 RNA polymerase
   6527..7318    -  CDS            SmR: aminoglycoside adenylyltransferase (Murphy, 1985); aadA; confers resistance to spectinomycin and streptomycin
   7319..7410    -  promoter       AmpR promoter: bla
   7458..8196    -  rep_origin     CloDF13 ori: Plasmids containing the CloDF13 (CDF) origin of replication can be propagated in E. coli cells that contain additional plasmids with compatible origins.
   8293..8357    -  CDS            TcR (fragment): tetracycline efflux protein; tet; confers resistance to tetracycline
   8372..8393    -  protein_bind   CAP binding site: CAP binding activates transcription in the presence of cAMP. E. coli catabolite activator protein
   8406..623     -  CDS            lacI (across the origin): lac repressor; lacI; The lac repressor binds to the lac operator to inhibit transcription in E. coli. This inhibition can be relieved by adding lactose or isopropyl-β-D-thiogalactopyranoside (IPTG).
>Addgene plasmid #140623 | pQCascade-array1 | addgene full sequence | sequence record 306003 | Addgene NGS Result
TTGCGAGTGAGATATTTATGCCAGCCAGCCAGACGCAGACGCGCCGAGACAGAACTTAATGGGCCCGCTA
ACAGCGCGATTTGCTGGTGACCCAATGCGACCAGATGCTCCACGCCCAGTCGCGTACCGTCTTCATGGGA
GAAAATAATACTGTTGATGGGTGTCTGGTCAGAGACATCAAGAAATAACGCCGGAACATTAGTGCAGGCA
GCTTCCACAGCAATGGCATCCTGGTCATCCAGCGGATAGTTAATGATCAGCCCACTGACGCGTTGCGCGA
GAAGATTGTGCACCGCCGCTTTACAGGCTTCGACGCCGCTTCGTTCTACCATCGACACCACCACGCTGGC
ACCCAGTTGATCGGCGCGAGATTTAATCGCCGCGACAATTTGCGACGGCGCGTGCAGGGCCAGACTGGAG
GTGGCAACGCCAATCAGCAACGACTGTTTGCCCGCCAGTTGTTGTGCCACGCGGTTGGGAATGTAATTCA
GCTCCGCCATCGCCGCTTCCACTTTTTCCCGCGTTTTCGCAGAAACGTGGCTGGCCTGGTTCACCACGCG
GGAAACGGTCTGATAAGAGACACCGGCATACTCTGCGACATCGTATAACGTTACTGGTTTCACATTCACC
ACCCTGAATTGACTCTCTTCCGGGCGCTATCATGCCATACCGCGAAAGGTTTTGCGCCATTCGATGGTGT
CCGGGATCTCGACGCTCTCCCTTATGCGACTCCTGCATTAGGAAATTAATACGACTCACTATAGGGGAAT
TGTGAGCGGATAACAATTCCCCTGTAGAAATAATTTTGTTTAACTTTAATAAGGAGATATACCATGGGTG
AACTGCCGAGTAGGTAGCTGATAACGCCTGGCTTGGCGATGCTCGCCTGATCGACAAGTGAACTGCCGAG
TAGGTAGCTGATAACGAGAATATTGTGGCAAAAGCGCATAAGGTGCTGTGAACTGCCGAGTAGGTAGCTG
ATAACGTCAGAGTGGCGTATCCGATGAATCACCACAGGTGAACTGCCGAGTAGGTAGCTGATAACGCAGA
AGTGCACGGCGTGTGCGGCGGCGAGCAGTGAACTGCCGAGTAGGTAGCTGATAACTCGATCCGTGGGTGT
TTATGTTCTCAGCAGGAGTGAACTGCCGAGTAGGTAGCTGATAACTTACTTACGGCGTTGCGCATTCTCA
TTGCACCGTGAACTGCCGAGTAGGTAGCTGATAACGCATTACTAAGCTGGCGCGTGAAGCTGTAGAAGTG
AACTGCCGAGTAGGTAGCTGATAACGGGGCGTAAAAAGAAGGGGCGCTGATTAACGCGTGAACTGCCGAG
TAGGTAGCTGATAACGGATCCGAATTCGAGCTCGGCGCGCCTGCAGGTCGACAAGCTTGCGGCCGCATAA
TGCTTAAGTCGAACAGAAAGTAATCGTATTGTACACGGCCGCATAATCGAAATTAATACGACTCACTATA
GGGGAATTGTGAGCGGATAACAATTCCCCATCTTAGTATATTAGTTAAGTATAAGAAGGAGATATACATA
TGTTTTTGCAAAGACCTAAACCTTACAGCGATGAAAGTTTAGAAAGTTTCTTTATCCGAGTGGCTAACAA
AAATGGCTACGGTGATGTCCATCGCTTCCTAGAAGCCACTAAACGATTCCTTCAAGACATTGACCATAAT
GGCTATCAAACCTTTCCGACTGATATAACTCGGATAAACCCATACTCAGCTAAAAACAGTTCCAGCGCAC
GAACTGCGTCATTCCTGAAACTTGCACAATTGACATTTAATGAACCGCCAGAGCTACTTGGGTTGGCAAT
TAACAGAACAAACATGAAATACTCGCCGTCAACTAGCGCGGTTGTTAGAGGTGCAGAAGTCTTTCCTCGC
AGTTTACTACGGACGCACTCCATCCCCTGCTGTCCTTTGTGTCTGCGAGAAAATGGCTACGCCTCCTACC
TTTGGCACTTTCAGGGGTACGAATACTGCCACAGCCATAACGTACCTTTAATTACCACTTGTAGCTGTGG
TAAGGAGTTTGACTACCGAGTATCTGGGTTAAAGGGCATTTGCTGCAAATGCAAGGAGCCTATCACCTTA
ACCAGCAGGGAGAACGGTCATGAGGCAGCGTGTACTGTTTCAAACTGGCTTGCTGGCCATGAATCTAAAC
CTCTGCCAAATCTTCCTAAAAGCTACCGATGGGGTTTAGTTCATTGGTGGATGGGTATTAAAGATAGCGA
GTTCGATCACTTTTCGTTCGTTCAATTTTTCTCAAACTGGCCAAGGTCATTCCACTCGATAATCGAAGAT
GAAGTAGAGTTCAACCTTGAGCATGCTGTTGTCAGCACGTCTGAATTACGACTAAAAGATCTTCTTGGTC
GATTGTTTTTCGGTTCAATTCGGTTACCTGAGCGGAATCTTCAACACAATATCATCCTTGGTGAGCTTCT
CTGCTATTTAGAAAATCGTTTATGGCAAGACAAGGGATTAATCGCCAACCTCAAAATGAACGCGTTAGAG
GCGACTGTAATGTTAAATTGTAGCCTCGATCAGATTGCATCAATGGTTGAACAACGCATCTTGAAGCCAA
ATCGAAAAAGCAAGCCCAACAGCCCTCTTGATGTTACCGATTATCTATTTCATTTCGGCGATATTTTCTG
TCTTTGGTTAGCTGAGTTCCAAAGCGATGAGTTTAACCGTTCGTTTTATGTGTCGAGGTGGTAAATGCAA
ACTCTGAAAGAACTAATCGCATCCAATCCTGACGACTTAACAACTGAACTTAAGAGAGCATTTCGTCCAC
TCACACCGCATATTGCAATTGATGGTAATGAACTTGACGCACTGACGATATTAGTCAATTTAACCGATAA
GACTGATGATCAGAAAGACCTGCTCGATCGAGCCAAATGCAAGCAAAAACTTCGAGATGAAAAATGGTGG
GCTAGCTGCATAAATTGCGTTAATTACAGACAAAGCCATAACCCAAAATTCCCGGATATACGTTCTGAAG
GCGTGATTCGAACCCAAGCCCTGGGTGAATTACCGAGTTTCCTACTCTCGTCCTCAAAAATCCCACCATA
CCATTGGTCATATAGCCATGATTCAAAATACGTCAACAAAAGCGCATTCCTCACCAATGAGTTTTGTTGG
GATGGTGAGATCTCATGTTTGGGTGAGCTTCTTAAAGATGCAGATCACCCACTTTGGAATACTTTGAAAA
AGTTAGGTTGTTCTCAAAAAACTTGCAAAGCAATGGCAAAACAACTAGCTGATATTACTCTCACGACTAT
CAATGTCACACTCGCACCAAATTACCTGACTCAAATATCTCTCCCCGATAGTGATACATCCTACATTTCA
CTCTCTCCTGTTGCATCGCTATCGATGCAAAGCCACTTTCATCAGAGGCTCCAAGATGAAAATCGGCATA
GCGCGATAACGCGGTTTAGCCGAACTACCAACATGGGGGTCACTGCGATGACATGTGGCGGCGCATTTAG
AATGTTAAAGTCTGGCGCTAAGTTTTCCAGCCCCCCTCATCACCGATTAAACAGTAAACGAAGTTGGTTG
ACGTCAGAGCATGTTCAGTCATTAAAACAGTACCAGCGCCTCAACAAAAGCCTCATACCTGAAAACTCTC
GGATTGCACTCCGTAGAAAATACAAAATCGAGCTTCAAAATATGGTCAGATCTTGGTTTGCAATGCAAGA
CCATACCCTTGATTCGAACATACTTATCCAACATTTGAATCATGACCTATCTTACTTAGGAGCCACAAAA
CGTTTTGCATACGATCCAGCGATGACCAAGCTCTTTACTGAGCTTTTGAAACGAGAGTTATCAAATTCAA
TCAATAATGGTGAGCAACACACTAATGGATCGTTTTTAGTCCTACCGAATATCAGGGTTTGTGGCGCAAC
AGCTTTAAGCTCCCCGGTAACGGTGGGGATTCCATCACTTACAGCTTTCTTTGGCTTCGTTCACGCATTT
GAACGGAATATAAATCGCACCACCTCATCGTTTCGTGTTGAATCCTTTGCGATATGCGTCCATCAACTAC
ATGTCGAGAAGCGAGGTTTGACAGCAGAGTTTGTGGAAAAAGGCGACGGGACTATATCCGCTCCCGCGAC
CCGGGATGACTGGCAGTGTGATGTCGTATTTAGCCTTATTTTGAACACCAACTTTGCTCAACATATTGAC
CAAGATACGTTAGTTACATCACTACCAAAGCGATTGGCTCGGGGTTCAGCAAAAATTGCGATTGATGACT
TTAAACATATCAACTCATTCTCGACATTAGAAACAGCGATCGAATCTCTGCCAATAGAAGCTGGTAGGTG
GTTATCACTTTACGCACAGTCAAACAATAATCTAAGTGATCTATTAGCAGCCATGACAGAGGACCATCAG
CTCATGGCAAGCTGCGTCGGTTACCACTTGTTAGAAGAGCCCAAAGATAAACCAAACTCCCTCAGAGGTT
ACAAACACGCTATCGCCGAGTGCATCATTGGACTCATTAACTCAATCACCTTTAGCTCAGAGACTGATCC
CAACACAATCTTTTGGTCGCTAAAGAACTATCAAAACTACCTAGTGGTACAGCCAAGGAGTATCAACGAT
GAAACTACCGACAAATCTAGCCTATGAGCGCTCTATCGACCCATCAGATGTCTGTTTTTTTGTCGTCTGG
CCCGATGATAGAAAAACACCTTTAACCTACAATTCTCGTACTCTGCTCGGGCAAATGGAAGCGGCATCAT
TAGCCTATGATGTCTCAGGTCAACCAATAAAAAGTGCCACCGCTGAGGCGTTAGCTCAAGGGAACCCTCA
TCAAGTTGATTTCTGCCACGTTCCATACGGTGCGAGTCATATTGAATGCAGTTTCTCCGTCTCGTTTTCT
TCTGAACTACGTCAACCATATAAGTGTAACTCAAGCAAAGTTAAACAAACGCTAGTGCAATTAGTCGAGC
TCTACGAAACGAAAATCGGCTGGACTGAGCTAGCAACCCGATATTTGATGAACATTTGCAACGGTAAATG
GCTGTGGAAAAATACCCGTAAAGCCTATTGCTGGAACATTGTACTTACACCTTGGCCTTGGAACGGGGAA
AAGGTTGGATTTGAAGATATTCGTACTAACTACACCTCACGGCAAGACTTTAAAAATAATAAAAATTGGT
CTGCTATAGTTGAAATGATCAAAACCGCATTTTCTAGTACTGATGGGCTGGCGATATTTGAAGTCAGGGC
CACCTTGCACTTGCCAACGAATGCTATGGTGCGGCCAAGCCAAGTTTTCACAGAAAAAGAAAGTGGCAGT
AAAAGTAAATCTAAAACTCAAAACAGTCGAGTTTTTCAGAGTACAACTATTGATGGTGAACGATCGCCAA
TACTAGGGGCCTTTAAAACGGGAGCAGCTATTGCAACCATTGACGACTGGTATCCTGAAGCCACTGAGCC
ACTAAGGGTCGGACGGTTTGGGGTTCATCGCGAAGATGTCACTTGCTACCGTCATCCGTCTACCGGAAAA
GATTTTTTCTCGATATTACAACAAGCAGAGCACTATATTGAAGTGTTGAGCGCCAACAAAACTCCCGCTC
AAGAAACTATCAACGACATGCACTTTTTAATGGCTAACCTGATTAAGGGTGGGATGTTCCAGCATAAAGG
AGACTGACTGTGAAATGGTATTATAAGACAATCACCTTTCTGCCAGAGTTGTGCAACAACGAGTCACTGG
CTGCAAAGTGTCTCCGCGTTCTGCATGGATTTAACTATCAGTATGAGACACGAAATATCGGCGTTTCATT
TCCGCTTTGGTGTGATGCAACGGTTGGAAAAAAGATTTCATTTGTCAGCAAGAACAAGATAGAACTCGAC
TTACTACTTAAACAACACTATTTCGTCCAAATGGAACAACTTCAATACTTTCATATATCCAACACTGTTC
TCGTCCCAGAAGATTGTACATACGTTTCCTTTAGACGCTGTCAATCTATAGATAAGCTCACAGCAGCAGG
GCTGGCAAGGAAAATCAGACGCCTGGAGAAACGTGCTCTATCTAGAGGCGAGCAATTTGACCCATCATCT
TTTGCTCAAAAAGAGCATACTGCAATAGCGCACTACCACTCACTTGGGGAGTCCAGCAAACAGACGAACC
GCAACTTTCGACTCAATATCAGGATGCTCTCGGAGCAACCCCGTGAGGGGAACTCGATTTTTAGTAGCTA
TGGCTTATCAAATTCAGAAAACTCGTTTCAGCCTGTACCCTTAATCTGACCTAGGCTGCTGCCACCGCTG
AGCAATAACTAGCATAACCCCTTGGGGCCTCTAAACGGGTCTTGAGGGGTTTTTTGCTGAAACCTCAGGC
ATTTGAGAAGCACACGGTCACACTGCTTCCGGTAGTCAATAAACCGGTAAACCAGCAATAGACATAAGCG
GCTATTTAACGACCCTGCCCTGAACCGACGACCGGGTCATCGTGGCCGGATCTTGCGGCCCCTCGGCTTG
AACGAATTGTTAGACATTATTTGCCGACTACCTTGGTGATCTCGCCTTTCACGTAGTGGACAAATTCTTC
CAACTGATCTGCGCGCGAGGCCAAGCGATCTTCTTCTTGTCCAAGATAAGCCTGTCTAGCTTCAAGTATG
ACGGGCTGATACTGGGCCGGCAGGCGCTCCATTGCCCAGTCGGCAGCGACATCCTTCGGCGCGATTTTGC
CGGTTACTGCGCTGTACCAAATGCGGGACAACGTAAGCACTACATTTCGCTCATCGCCAGCCCAGTCGGG
CGGCGAGTTCCATAGCGTTAAGGTTTCATTTAGCGCCTCAAATAGATCCTGTTCAGGAACCGGATCAAAG
AGTTCCTCCGCCGCTGGACCTACCAAGGCAACGCTATGTTCTCTTGCTTTTGTCAGCAAGATAGCCAGAT
CAATGTCGATCGTGGCTGGCTCGAAGATACCTGCAAGAATGTCATTGCGCTGCCATTCTCCAAATTGCAG
TTCGCGCTTAGCTGGATAACGCCACGGAATGATGTCGTCGTGCACAACAATGGTGACTTCTACAGCGCGG
AGAATCTCGCTCTCTCCAGGGGAAGCCGAAGTTTCCAAAAGGTCGTTGATCAAAGCTCGCCGCGTTGTTT
CATCAAGCCTTACGGTCACCGTAACCAGCAAATCAATATCACTGTGTGGCTTCAGGCCGCCATCCACTGC
GGAGCCGTACAAATGTACGGCCAGCAACGTCGGTTCGAGATGGCGCTCGATGACGCCAACTACCTCTGAT
AGTTGAGTCGATACTTCGGCGATCACCGCTTCCCTCATACTCTTCCTTTTTCAATATTATTGAAGCATTT
ATCAGGGTTATTGTCTCATGAGCGGATACATATTTGAATGTATTTAGAAAAATAAACAAATAGCTAGCTC
ACTCGGTCGCTACGCTCCGGGCGTGAGACTGCGGCGGGCGCTGCGGACACATACAAAGTTACCCACAGAT
TCCGTGGATAAGCAGGGGACTAACATGTGAGGCAAAACAGCAGGGCCGCGCCGGTGGCGTTTTTCCATAG
GCTCCGCCCTCCTGCCAGAGTTCACATAAACAGACGCTTTTCCGGTGCATCTGTGGGAGCCGTGAGGCTC
AACCATGAATCTGACAGTACGGGCGAAACCCGACAGGACTTAAAGATCCCCACCGTTTCCGGCGGGTCGC
TCCCTCTTGCGCTCTCCTGTTCCGACCCTGCCGTTTACCGGATACCTGTTCCGCCTTTCTCCCTTACGGG
AAGTGTGGCGCTTTCTCATAGCTCACACACTGGTATCTCGGCTCGGTGTAGGTCGTTCGCTCCAAGCTGG
GCTGTAAGCAAGAACTCCCCGTTCAGCCCGACTGCTGCGCCTTATCCGGTAACTGTTCACTTGAGTCCAA
CCCGGAAAAGCACGGTAAAACGCCACTGGCAGCAGCCATTGGTAACTGGGAGTTCGCAGAGGATTTGTTT
AGCTAAACACGCGGTTGCTCTTGAAGTGTGCGCCAAAGTCCGGCTACACTGGAAGGACAGATTTGGTTGC
TGTGCTCTGCGAAAGCCAGTTACCACGGTTAAGCAGTTCCCCAACTGACTTAACCTTCGATCAAACCACC
TCCCCAGGTGGTTTTTTCGTTTACAGGGCAAAAGATTACGCGCAGAAAAAAAGGATCTCAAGAAGATCCT
TTGATCTTTTCTACTGAACCGCTCTAGATTTCAGTGCAATTTATCTCTTCAAATGTAGCACCTGAAGTCA
GCCCCATACGATATAAGTTGTAATTCTCATGTTAGTCATGCCCCGCGCCCACCGGAAGGAGCTGACTGGG
TTGAAGGCTCTCAAGGGCATCGGTCGAGATCCCGGTGCCTAATGAGTGAGCTAACTTACATTAATTGCGT
TGCGCTCACTGCCCGCTTTCCAGTCGGGAAACCTGTCGTGCCAGCTGCATTAATGAATCGGCCAACGCGC
GGGGAGAGGCGGTTTGCGTATTGGGCGCCAGGGTGGTTTTTCTTTTCACCAGTGAGACGGGCAACAGCTG
ATTGCCCTTCACCGCCTGGCCCTGAGAGAGTTGCAGCAAGCGGTCCACGCTGGTTTGCCCCAGCAGGCGA
AAATCCTGTTTGATGGTGGTTAACGGCGGGATATAACATGAGCTGTCTTCGGTATCGTCGTATCCCACTA
CCGAGATGTCCGCACCAACGCGCAGCCCGGACTCGGTAATGGCGCGCATTGCGCCCAGCGCCATCTGATC
GTTGGCAACCAGCATCGCAGTGGGAACGATGCCCTCATTCAGCATTTGCATGGTTTGTTGAAAACCGGAC
ATGGCACTCCAGTCGCCTTCCCGTTCCGCTATCGGCTGAATTTGA
